>Addgene plasmid #135742 | PX458_ZBTB21_2 | addgene full sequence | sequence record 269953 | Addgene NGS Result
AGGCGGAGAGGTGCGGCGGCAGCCAATCAGAGCGGCGCGCTCCGAAAGTTTCCTTTTATGGCGAGGCGGC
GGCGGCGGCGGCCCTATAAAAAGCGAAGCGCGCGGCGGGCGGGAGTCGCTGCGCGCTGCCTTCGCCCCGT
GCCCCGCTCCGCCGCCGCCTCGCGCCGCCCGCCCCGGCTCTGACTGACCGCGTTACTCCCACAGGTGAGC
GGGCGGGACGGCCCTTCTCCTCCGGGCTGTAATTAGCTGAGCAAGAGGTAAGGGTTTAAGGGATGGTTGG
TTGGTGGGGTATTAATGTTTAATTACCTGGAGCACCTGCCTGAAATCACTTTTTTTCAGGTTGGACCGGT
GCCACCATGGACTATAAGGACCACGACGGAGACTACAAGGATCATGATATTGATTACAAAGACGATGACG
ATAAGATGGCCCCAAAGAAGAAGCGGAAGGTCGGTATCCACGGAGTCCCAGCAGCCGACAAGAAGTACAG
CATCGGCCTGGACATCGGCACCAACTCTGTGGGCTGGGCCGTGATCACCGACGAGTACAAGGTGCCCAGC
AAGAAATTCAAGGTGCTGGGCAACACCGACCGGCACAGCATCAAGAAGAACCTGATCGGAGCCCTGCTGT
TCGACAGCGGCGAAACAGCCGAGGCCACCCGGCTGAAGAGAACCGCCAGAAGAAGATACACCAGACGGAA
GAACCGGATCTGCTATCTGCAAGAGATCTTCAGCAACGAGATGGCCAAGGTGGACGACAGCTTCTTCCAC
AGACTGGAAGAGTCCTTCCTGGTGGAAGAGGATAAGAAGCACGAGCGGCACCCCATCTTCGGCAACATCG
TGGACGAGGTGGCCTACCACGAGAAGTACCCCACCATCTACCACCTGAGAAAGAAACTGGTGGACAGCAC
CGACAAGGCCGACCTGCGGCTGATCTATCTGGCCCTGGCCCACATGATCAAGTTCCGGGGCCACTTCCTG
ATCGAGGGCGACCTGAACCCCGACAACAGCGACGTGGACAAGCTGTTCATCCAGCTGGTGCAGACCTACA
ACCAGCTGTTCGAGGAAAACCCCATCAACGCCAGCGGCGTGGACGCCAAGGCCATCCTGTCTGCCAGACT
GAGCAAGAGCAGACGGCTGGAAAATCTGATCGCCCAGCTGCCCGGCGAGAAGAAGAATGGCCTGTTCGGA
AACCTGATTGCCCTGAGCCTGGGCCTGACCCCCAACTTCAAGAGCAACTTCGACCTGGCCGAGGATGCCA
AACTGCAGCTGAGCAAGGACACCTACGACGACGACCTGGACAACCTGCTGGCCCAGATCGGCGACCAGTA
CGCCGACCTGTTTCTGGCCGCCAAGAACCTGTCCGACGCCATCCTGCTGAGCGACATCCTGAGAGTGAAC
ACCGAGATCACCAAGGCCCCCCTGAGCGCCTCTATGATCAAGAGATACGACGAGCACCACCAGGACCTGA
CCCTGCTGAAAGCTCTCGTGCGGCAGCAGCTGCCTGAGAAGTACAAAGAGATTTTCTTCGACCAGAGCAA
GAACGGCTACGCCGGCTACATTGACGGCGGAGCCAGCCAGGAAGAGTTCTACAAGTTCATCAAGCCCATC
CTGGAAAAGATGGACGGCACCGAGGAACTGCTCGTGAAGCTGAACAGAGAGGACCTGCTGCGGAAGCAGC
GGACCTTCGACAACGGCAGCATCCCCCACCAGATCCACCTGGGAGAGCTGCACGCCATTCTGCGGCGGCA
GGAAGATTTTTACCCATTCCTGAAGGACAACCGGGAAAAGATCGAGAAGATCCTGACCTTCCGCATCCCC
TACTACGTGGGCCCTCTGGCCAGGGGAAACAGCAGATTCGCCTGGATGACCAGAAAGAGCGAGGAAACCA
TCACCCCCTGGAACTTCGAGGAAGTGGTGGACAAGGGCGCTTCCGCCCAGAGCTTCATCGAGCGGATGAC
CAACTTCGATAAGAACCTGCCCAACGAGAAGGTGCTGCCCAAGCACAGCCTGCTGTACGAGTACTTCACC
GTGTATAACGAGCTGACCAAAGTGAAATACGTGACCGAGGGAATGAGAAAGCCCGCCTTCCTGAGCGGCG
AGCAGAAAAAGGCCATCGTGGACCTGCTGTTCAAGACCAACCGGAAAGTGACCGTGAAGCAGCTGAAAGA
GGACTACTTCAAGAAAATCGAGTGCTTCGACTCCGTGGAAATCTCCGGCGTGGAAGATCGGTTCAACGCC
TCCCTGGGCACATACCACGATCTGCTGAAAATTATCAAGGACAAGGACTTCCTGGACAATGAGGAAAACG
AGGACATTCTGGAAGATATCGTGCTGACCCTGACACTGTTTGAGGACAGAGAGATGATCGAGGAACGGCT
GAAAACCTATGCCCACCTGTTCGACGACAAAGTGATGAAGCAGCTGAAGCGGCGGAGATACACCGGCTGG
GGCAGGCTGAGCCGGAAGCTGATCAACGGCATCCGGGACAAGCAGTCCGGCAAGACAATCCTGGATTTCC
TGAAGTCCGACGGCTTCGCCAACAGAAACTTCATGCAGCTGATCCACGACGACAGCCTGACCTTTAAAGA
GGACATCCAGAAAGCCCAGGTGTCCGGCCAGGGCGATAGCCTGCACGAGCACATTGCCAATCTGGCCGGC
AGCCCCGCCATTAAGAAGGGCATCCTGCAGACAGTGAAGGTGGTGGACGAGCTCGTGAAAGTGATGGGCC
GGCACAAGCCCGAGAACATCGTGATCGAAATGGCCAGAGAGAACCAGACCACCCAGAAGGGACAGAAGAA
CAGCCGCGAGAGAATGAAGCGGATCGAAGAGGGCATCAAAGAGCTGGGCAGCCAGATCCTGAAAGAACAC
CCCGTGGAAAACACCCAGCTGCAGAACGAGAAGCTGTACCTGTACTACCTGCAGAATGGGCGGGATATGT
ACGTGGACCAGGAACTGGACATCAACCGGCTGTCCGACTACGATGTGGACCATATCGTGCCTCAGAGCTT
TCTGAAGGACGACTCCATCGACAACAAGGTGCTGACCAGAAGCGACAAGAACCGGGGCAAGAGCGACAAC
GTGCCCTCCGAAGAGGTCGTGAAGAAGATGAAGAACTACTGGCGGCAGCTGCTGAACGCCAAGCTGATTA
CCCAGAGAAAGTTCGACAATCTGACCAAGGCCGAGAGAGGCGGCCTGAGCGAACTGGATAAGGCCGGCTT
CATCAAGAGACAGCTGGTGGAAACCCGGCAGATCACAAAGCACGTGGCACAGATCCTGGACTCCCGGATG
AACACTAAGTACGACGAGAATGACAAGCTGATCCGGGAAGTGAAAGTGATCACCCTGAAGTCCAAGCTGG
TGTCCGATTTCCGGAAGGATTTCCAGTTTTACAAAGTGCGCGAGATCAACAACTACCACCACGCCCACGA
CGCCTACCTGAACGCCGTCGTGGGAACCGCCCTGATCAAAAAGTACCCTAAGCTGGAAAGCGAGTTCGTG
TACGGCGACTACAAGGTGTACGACGTGCGGAAGATGATCGCCAAGAGCGAGCAGGAAATCGGCAAGGCTA
CCGCCAAGTACTTCTTCTACAGCAACATCATGAACTTTTTCAAGACCGAGATTACCCTGGCCAACGGCGA
GATCCGGAAGCGGCCTCTGATCGAGACAAACGGCGAAACCGGGGAGATCGTGTGGGATAAGGGCCGGGAT
TTTGCCACCGTGCGGAAAGTGCTGAGCATGCCCCAAGTGAATATCGTGAAAAAGACCGAGGTGCAGACAG
GCGGCTTCAGCAAAGAGTCTATCCTGCCCAAGAGGAACAGCGATAAGCTGATCGCCAGAAAGAAGGACTG
GGACCCTAAGAAGTACGGCGGCTTCGACAGCCCCACCGTGGCCTATTCTGTGCTGGTGGTGGCCAAAGTG
GAAAAGGGCAAGTCCAAGAAACTGAAGAGTGTGAAAGAGCTGCTGGGGATCACCATCATGGAAAGAAGCA
GCTTCGAGAAGAATCCCATCGACTTTCTGGAAGCCAAGGGCTACAAAGAAGTGAAAAAGGACCTGATCAT
CAAGCTGCCTAAGTACTCCCTGTTCGAGCTGGAAAACGGCCGGAAGAGAATGCTGGCCTCTGCCGGCGAA
CTGCAGAAGGGAAACGAACTGGCCCTGCCCTCCAAATATGTGAACTTCCTGTACCTGGCCAGCCACTATG
AGAAGCTGAAGGGCTCCCCCGAGGATAATGAGCAGAAACAGCTGTTTGTGGAACAGCACAAGCACTACCT
GGACGAGATCATCGAGCAGATCAGCGAGTTCTCCAAGAGAGTGATCCTGGCCGACGCTAATCTGGACAAA
GTGCTGTCCGCCTACAACAAGCACCGGGATAAGCCCATCAGAGAGCAGGCCGAGAATATCATCCACCTGT
TTACCCTGACCAATCTGGGAGCCCCTGCCGCCTTCAAGTACTTTGACACCACCATCGACCGGAAGAGGTA
CACCAGCACCAAAGAGGTGCTGGACGCCACCCTGATCCACCAGAGCATCACCGGCCTGTACGAGACACGG
ATCGACCTGTCTCAGCTGGGAGGCGACAAAAGGCCGGCGGCCACGAAAAAGGCCGGCCAGGCAAAAAAGA
AAAAGGAATTCGGCAGTGGAGAGGGCAGAGGAAGTCTGCTAACATGCGGTGACGTCGAGGAGAATCCTGG
CCCAGTGAGCAAGGGCGAGGAGCTGTTCACCGGGGTGGTGCCCATCCTGGTCGAGCTGGACGGCGACGTA
AACGGCCACAAGTTCAGCGTGTCCGGCGAGGGCGAGGGCGATGCCACCTACGGCAAGCTGACCCTGAAGT
TCATCTGCACCACCGGCAAGCTGCCCGTGCCCTGGCCCACCCTCGTGACCACCCTGACCTACGGCGTGCA
GTGCTTCAGCCGCTACCCCGACCACATGAAGCAGCACGACTTCTTCAAGTCCGCCATGCCCGAAGGCTAC
GTCCAGGAGCGCACCATCTTCTTCAAGGACGACGGCAACTACAAGACCCGCGCCGAGGTGAAGTTCGAGG
GCGACACCCTGGTGAACCGCATCGAGCTGAAGGGCATCGACTTCAAGGAGGACGGCAACATCCTGGGGCA
CAAGCTGGAGTACAACTACAACAGCCACAACGTCTATATCATGGCCGACAAGCAGAAGAACGGCATCAAG
GTGAACTTCAAGATCCGCCACAACATCGAGGACGGCAGCGTGCAGCTCGCCGACCACTACCAGCAGAACA
CCCCCATCGGCGACGGCCCCGTGCTGCTGCCCGACAACCACTACCTGAGCACCCAGTCCGCCCTGAGCAA
AGACCCCAACGAGAAGCGCGATCACATGGTCCTGCTGGAGTTCGTGACCGCCGCCGGGATCACTCTCGGC
ATGGACGAGCTGTACAAGGAATTCTAACTAGAGCTCGCTGATCAGCCTCGACTGTGCCTTCTAGTTGCCA
GCCATCTGTTGTTTGCCCCTCCCCCGTGCCTTCCTTGACCCTGGAAGGTGCCACTCCCACTGTCCTTTCC
TAATAAAATGAGGAAATTGCATCGCATTGTCTGAGTAGGTGTCATTCTATTCTGGGGGGTGGGGTGGGGC
AGGACAGCAAGGGGGAGGATTGGGAAGAGAATAGCAGGCATGCTGGGGAGCGGCCGCAGGAACCCCTAGT
GATGGAGTTGGCCACTCCCTCTCTGCGCGCTCGCTCGCTCACTGAGGCCGGGCGACCAAAGGTCGCCCGA
CGCCCGGGCTTTGCCCGGGCGGCCTCAGTGAGCGAGCGAGCGCGCAGCTGCCTGCAGGGGCGCCTGATGC
GGTATTTTCTCCTTACGCATCTGTGCGGTATTTCACACCGCATA
[95 nt withheld, positions 5855-5949]
T
[46 nt withheld, positions 5951-5996]
C
[141 nt withheld, positions 5998-6138]
CCTTTGACGTTGGAGTCCACGTTCTTT
[37 nt withheld, positions 6166-6202]
ACTCTATCTCGGGCTATTCTTTTGATTTATAAGGGATTTTGCCGATTTCGGTCTATTGGTTAAAAAATGA
GCTGATTTAACAAAAATTTAACGCGAATTTTAACAAAATATTAACGTTTACAATTTTATGGTGCACTCTC
AGTACAATCTGCTCTGATGCCGCATAGTTAAGCCAGCCCCGACACCCGCCAACACCCGCTGACGCGCCCT
GACGGGCTTGTCTGCTCCCGGCATCCGCTTACAGACAAGCTGTGACCGTCTCCGGGAGCTGCATGTGTCA
GAGGTTTTCACCGTCATCACCGAAACGCGCGAGACGAAAGGGCCTCGTGATACGCCTATTTTTATAGGTT
AATGTCATGATAATAATGGTTTCTTAGACGTCAGGTGGCACTTTTCGGGGAAATGTGCGCGGAACCCCTA
TTTGTTTATTTTTCTAAATACATTCAAATATGTATCCGCTCATGAGACAATAACCCTGATAAATGCTTCA
ATAATATTGAAAAAGGAAGAGTATGAGTATTCAACATTTCCGTGTCGCCCTTATTCCCTTTTTTGCGGCA
TTTTGCCTTCCTGTTTTTGCTCACCCAGAAACGCTGGTGAAAGTAAAAGATGCTGAAGATCAGTTGGGTG
CACGAGTGGGTTACATCGAACTGGATCTCAACAGCGGTAAGATCCTTGAGAGTTTTCGCCCCGAAGAACG
TTTTCCAATGATGAGCACTTTTAAAGTTCTGCTATGTGGCGCGGTATTATCCCGTATTGACGCCGGGCAA
GAGCAACTCGGTCGCCGCATACACTATTCTCAGAATGACTTGGTTGAGTACTCACCAGTCACAGAAAAGC
ATCTTACGGATGGCATGACAGTAAGAGAATTATGCAGTGCTGCCATAACCATGAGTGATAACACTGCGGC
CAACTTACTTCTGACAACGATCGGAGGACCGAAGGAGCTAACCGCTTTTTTGCACAACATGGGGGATCAT
GTAACTCGCCTTGATCGTTGGGAACCGGAGCTGAATGAAGCCATACCAAACGACGAGCGTGACACCACGA
TGCCTGTAGCAATGGCAACAACGTTGCGCAAACTATTAACTGGCGAACTACTTACTCTAGCTTCCCGGCA
ACAATTAATAGACTGGATGGAGGCGGATAAAGTTGCAGGACCACTTCTGCGCTCGGCCCTTCCGGCTGGC
TGGTTTATTGCTGATAAATCTGGAGCCGGTGAGCGTGGAAGCCGCGGTATCATTGCAGCACTGGGGCCAG
ATGGTAAGCCCTCCCGTATCGTAGTTATCTACACGACGGGGAGTCAGGCAACTATGGATGAACGAAATAG
ACAGATCGCTGAGATAGGTGCCTCACTGATTAAGCATTGGTAACTGTCAGACCAAGTTTACTCATATATA
CTTTAGATTGATTTAAAACTTCATTTTTAATTTAAAAGGATCTAGGTGAAGATCCTTTTTGATAATCTCA
TGACCAAAATCCCTTAACGTGAGTTTTCGTTCCACTGAGCGTCAGACCCCGTAGAAAAGATCAAAGGATC
TTCTTGAGATCCTTTTTTTCTGCGCGTAATCTGCTGCTTGCAAACAAAAAAACCACCGCTACCAGCGGTG
GTTTGTTTGCCGGATCAAGAGCTACCAACTCTTTTTCCGAAGGTAACTGGCTTCAGCAGAGCGCAGATAC
CAAATACTGTTCTTCTAGTGTAGCCGTAGTTAGGCCACCACTTCAAGAACTCTGTAGCACCGCCTACATA
CCTCGCTCTGCTAATCCTGTTACCAGTGGCTGCTGCCAGTGGCGATAAGTCGTGTCTTACCGGGTTGGAC
TCAAGACGATAGTTACCGGATAAGGCGCAGCGGTCGGGCTGAACGGGGGGTTCGTGCACACAGCCCAGCT
TGGAGCGAACGACCTACACCGAACTGAGATACCTACAGCGTGAGCTATGAGAAAGCGCCACGCTTCCCGA
AGGGAGAAAGGCGGACAGGTATCCGGTAAGCGGCAGGGTCGGAACAGGAGAGCGCACGAGGGAGCTTCCA
GGGGGAAACGCCTGGTATCTTTATAGTCCTGTCGGGTTTCGCCACCTCTGACTTGAGCGTCGATTTTTGT
GATGCTCGTCAGGGGGGCGGAGCCTATGGAAAAACGCCAGCAACGCGGCCTTTTTACGGTTCCTGGCCTT
TTGCTGGCCTTTTGCTCACATGTGAGGGCCTATTTCCCATGATTCCTTCATATTTGCATATACGATACAA
GGCTGTTAGAGAGATAATTGGAATTAATTTGACTGTAAACACAAAGATATTAGTACAAAATACGTGACGT
AGAAAGTAATAATTTCTTGGGTAGTTTGCAGTTTTAAAATTATGTTTTAAAATGGACTATCATATGCTTA
CCGTAACTTGAAAGTATTTCGATTTCTTGGCTTTATATATCTTGTGGAAAGGACGAAACACCGACCAACA
CTTTTTACCTAGTTTTAGAGCTAGAAATAGCAAGTTAAAATAAGGCTAGTCCGTTATCAACTTGAAAAAG
TGGCACCGAGTCGGTGCTTTTTTGTTTTAGAGCTAGAAATAGCAAGTTAAAATAAGGCTAGTCCGTTTTT
AGCGCGTGCGCCAATTCTGCAGACAAATGGCTCTAGAGGTACCCGTTACATAACTTACGGTAAATGGCCC
GCCTGGCTGACCGCCCAACGACCCCCGCCCATTGACGTCAATAGTAACGCCAATAGGGACTTTCCATTGA
CGTCAATGGGTGGAGTATTTACGGTAAACTGCCCACTTGGCAGTACATCAAGTGTATCATATGCCAAGTA
CGCCCCCTATTGACGTCAATGACGGTAAATGGCCCGCCTGGCATTGTGCCCAGTACATGACCTTATGGGA
CTTTCCTACTTGGCAGTACATCTACGTATTAGTCATCGCTATTACCATGGTCGAGGTGAGCCCCACGTTC
TGCTTCACTCTCCCCATCTCCCCCCCCTCCCCACCCCCAATTTTGTATTTATTTATTTTTTAATTATTTT
GTGCAGCGATGGGGGCGGGGGG
Features (pLannotate 1.2.2; 20 found; start..end, strand, type, name):
    112..339     +  intron         hybrid intron: hybrid between chicken β-actin (CBA) and minute virus of mice (MMV) introns (Gray et al., 2011)
    477..2078    +  CDS            Cas9(N): N-terminal portion of Streptococcus pyogenes Cas9 (Zetsche et al., 2015)
   2079..4577    +  CDS            Cas9(C): C-terminal portion of Streptococcus pyogenes Cas9 (Zetsche et al., 2015)
   4578..4625    +  CDS            nucleoplasmin NLS: bipartite nuclear localization signal from nucleoplasmin
   4695..5408    +  CDS            EGFP: EGFP is a basic (constitutively fluorescent) green fluorescent protein published in 1996, derived from Aequorea victoria. It is reported to be a rapidly-maturing weak dimer with moderate acid sensitivity.
   5442..5553    +  polyA_signal   bGH poly(A) signal: bovine growth hormone polyadenylation signal
   5658..5798    +  repeat_region  AAV2 ITR: inverted terminal repeat of adeno-associated virus serotype 2 inverted
   5803..5854    -  misc_feature   bom (fragment): basis of mobility region from pBR322
   5873..6328    +  rep_origin     f1 ori (sequence partly withheld): f1 bacteriophage origin of replication; arrow indicates direction of (+) strand synthesis
   6329..6378    -  misc_feature   bom (fragment): basis of mobility region from pBR322
   6480..6515    -  CDS            rop (fragment): Rop protein, which maintains plasmids at low copy number; rop
   6610..6714    +  promoter       AmpR promoter: bla
   6715..7575    +  CDS            AmpR: β-lactamase; bla; confers resistance to ampicillin, carbenicillin, and related antibiotics
   7746..8334    +  rep_origin     ori: high-copy-number ColE1/pMB1/pBR322/pUC origin of replication
   8396..8636    +  promoter       U6 promoter: RNA polymerase III promoter for human U6 snRNA
   8664..8739    +  misc_RNA       gRNA scaffold: guide RNA scaffold for the Streptococcus pyogenes CRISPR/Cas9 system
   8746..8789    +  misc_RNA       gRNA scaffold (fragment): guide RNA scaffold for the Streptococcus pyogenes CRISPR/Cas9 system
   8836..9121    +  enhancer       CMV enhancer: human cytomegalovirus immediate early enhancer; contains an 18-bp deletion relative to the standard CMV enhancer
   9123..9234    +  promoter       chicken β-actin promoter (fragment): contains a 21-bp deletion relative to the standard chicken β-actin promoter
   9224..111     +  promoter       chicken β-actin promoter (fragment) (across the origin): contains a 21-bp deletion relative to the standard chicken β-actin promoter
