[The description below was written by a language model from this plasmid's Addgene catalogue record and pLannotate feature annotations shown in this document.]
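Description:
PX458_ZBTB21_2 is a CRISPR plasmid built on the PX458 backbone, an all-in-one mammalian expression vector that delivers both a guide RNA and Streptococcus pyogenes Cas9 with a fluorescent reporter. It is maintained in E. coli as a high-copy plasmid through a ColE1/pUC-type origin and selected with ampicillin via the β-lactamase gene. An f1 phage origin is also present, along with small remnants of pBR322 bom and rop sequences and a single annotated AAV2 inverted terminal repeat downstream of the expression cassette, which appear to be backbone carry-over.

The construct carries two transcription units. A human U6 RNA polymerase III promoter drives a guide RNA consisting of a spacer directed against human ZBTB21 (also known as ZNF295) fused to the S. pyogenes gRNA scaffold; a second, partial scaffold fragment is annotated just downstream. Separately, a hybrid promoter made of the CMV enhancer, chicken β-actin promoter and a hybrid intron drives Cas9 (annotated as contiguous N- and C-terminal portions forming the full coding region), followed by a nucleoplasmin nuclear localization signal, EGFP and a bovine growth hormone polyadenylation signal. The short gap between the NLS and EGFP is not annotated, so the table does not identify the linking element, but EGFP expression allows transfected cells to be identified or sorted.

According to the record, the guide targets the 3' end of ZBTB21, and the associated work concerns CRISPR epitope tagging of DNA-binding proteins for ChIP-seq. This suggests use in cutting near the gene's 3' end to allow knock-in of a tag from a separate donor. The "_2" in the name may mark one of several guides for this locus, though the record does not say so.
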