Addgene plasmid #135742: PX458_ZBTB21_2
Purpose: Encodes gRNA for 3' target of human ZBTB21
Depositing lab: Richard M. Myers. Depositing organization: HudsonAlpha Institute for Biotechnology. Publication: CETCh-seq: CRISPR epitope tagging ChIP-seq of DNA-binding proteins. Savic D, Partridge EC, Newberry KM, Smith SB, Meadows SK, Roberts BS, Mackiewicz M, Mendenhall EM, Myers RM. Genome Res. 2015 Sep 9. 10.1101/gr.193540.115 PubMed 26355004.
Backbone
  Vector backbone: PX458
  Vector type: CRISPR
Growth in bacteria
  Bacterial resistance: Ampicillin, 100 μg/mL
  Growth temperature: 37°C
  Growth strain: DH5alpha
  Copy number: High Copy
Gene/Insert
  Gene/Insert name: ZBTB21 gRNA
  gRNA/shRNA sequence: GACCAACACTTTTTACCTA
  Species: H. sapiens (human)
  Entrez Gene: ZBTB21 (a.k.a. ZNF295)
  Promoter: U6
  Cloning method: Restriction Enzyme; 5′ cloning site Unknown (unknown if destroyed)
Terms and licenses: Academic/Nonprofit Terms; Industry Terms: Not Available to Industry
How to cite: PX458_ZBTB21_2 was a gift from Richard M. Myers (Addgene plasmid # 135742 ; http://n2t.net/addgene:135742 ; RRID:Addgene_135742)
